>Addgene plasmid #171796 | 1457_pDEST_miniTol2_R4-R2_Cryst_mCherry | addgene full sequence | sequence record 344872 | Addgene NGS Result
CGTATTGGGCGCTCTTCCGCTTCCTCGCTCACTGACTCGCTGCGCTCGGTCGTTCGGCTGCGGCGAGCGG
TATCAGCTCACTCAAAGGCGGTAATACGGTTATCCACAGAATCAGGGGATAACGCAGGAAAGAACATGTG
AGCAAAAGGCCAGCAAAAGGCCAGGAACCGTAAAAAGGCCGCGTTGCTGGCGTTTTTCCATAGGCTCCGC
CCCCCTGACGAGCATCACAAAAATCGACGCTCAAGTCAGAGGTGGCGAAACCCGACAGGACTATAAAGAT
ACCAGGCGTTTCCCCCTGGAAGCTCCCTCGTGCGCTCTCCTGTTCCGACCCTGCCGCTTACCGGATACCT
GTCCGCCTTTCTCCCTTCGGGAAGCGTGGCGCTTTCTCATAGCTCACGCTGTAGGTATCTCAGTTCGGTG
TAGGTCGTTCGCTCCAAGCTGGGCTGTGTGCACGAACCCCCCGTTCAGCCCGACCGCTGCGCCTTATCCG
GTAACTATCGTCTTGAGTCCAACCCGGTAAGACACGACTTATCGCCACTGGCAGCAGCCACTGGTAACAG
GATTAGCAGAGCGAGGTATGTAGGCGGTGCTACAGAGTTCTTGAAGTGGTGGCCTAACTACGGCTACACT
AGAAGAACAGTATTTGGTATCTGCGCTCTGCTGAAGCCAGTTACCTTCGGAAAAAGAGTTGGTAGCTCTT
GATCCGGCAAACAAACCACCGCTGGTAGCGGTGGTTTTTTTGTTTGCAAGCAGCAGATTACGCGCAGAAA
AAAAGGATCTCAAGAAGATCCTTTGATCTTTTCTACGGGGTCTGACGCTCAGTGGAACGAAAACTCACGT
TAAGGGATTTTGGTCATGAGATTATCAAAAAGGATCTTCACCTAGATCCTTTTAAATTAAAAATGAAGTT
TTAAATCAATCTAAAGTATATATGAGTAAACTTGGTCTGACAGTTACCAATGCTTAATCAGTGAGGCACC
TATCTCAGCGATCTGTCTATTTCGTTCATCCATAGTTGCCTGACTCCCCGTCGTGTAGATAACTACGATA
CGGGAGGGCTTACCATCTGGCCCCAGTGCTGCAATGATACCGCGAGACCCACGCTCACCGGCTCCAGATT
TATCAGCAATAAACCAGCCAGCCGGAAGGGCCGAGCGCAGAAGTGGTCCTGCAACTTTATCCGCCTCCAT
CCAGTCTATTAATTGTTGCCGGGAAGCTAGAGTAAGTAGTTCGCCAGTTAATAGTTTGCGCAACGTTGTT
GCCATTGCTACAGGCATCGTGGTGTCACGCTCGTCGTTTGGTATGGCTTCATTCAGCTCCGGTTCCCAAC
GATCAAGGCGAGTTACATGATCCCCCATGTTGTGCAAAAAAGCGGTTAGCTCCTTCGGTCCTCCGATCGT
TGTCAGAAGTAAGTTGGCCGCAGTGTTATCACTCATGGTTATGGCAGCACTGCATAATTCTCTTACTGTC
ATGCCATCCGTAAGATGCTTTTCTGTGACTGGTGAGTACTCAACCAAGTCATTCTGAGAATAGTGTATGC
GGCGACCGAGTTGCTCTTGCCCGGCGTCAATACGGGATAATACCGCGCCACATAGCAGAACTTTAAAAGT
GCTCATCATTGGAAAACGTTCTTCGGGGCGAAAACTCTCAAGGATCTTACCGCTGTTGAGATCCAGTTCG
ATGTAACCCACTCGTGCACCCAACTGATCTTCAGCATCTTTTACTTTCACCAGCGTTTCTGGGTGAGCAA
AAACAGGAAGGCAAAATGCCGCAAAAAAGGGAATAAGGGCGACACGGAAATGTTGAATACTCATACTCTT
CCTTTTTCAATATTATTGAAGCATTTATCAGGGTTATTGTCTCATGAGCGGATACATATTTGAATGTATT
TAGAAAAATAAACAAATAGGGGTTCCGCGCACATTTCCCCGAAAAGTGCCACCTGATGCGGTGTGAAATA
CCGCACAGATGCGTAAGGAGAAAATACCGCATCAGGAAATTGTAAGCGTTAATATTTTGTTAAAATTCGC
GTTAAATTTTTGTTAAATCAGCTCATTTTTTAACCAATAGGCCGAAATCGGCAAAATCCCTTATAAATCA
AAAGAATAGACCGAGATAGGGT
[37 nt withheld, positions 2123-2159]
AAAGAACGTGGACTCCAACGTCAAAGG
[49 nt withheld, positions 2187-2235]
T
[91 nt withheld, positions 2237-2327]
G
[124 nt withheld, positions 2329-2452]
CCATTCGCCATTCAGGCTGCGCAACTGTTGGGAAGGGCGATCGGTGCGGGCCTCTTCGCTATTACGCCAG
CTGGCGAAAGGGGGATGTGCTGCAAGGCGATTAAGTTGGGTAACGCCAGGGTTTTCCCAGTCACGACGTT
GTAAAACGACGGCCAGTGAATTGTAATACGACTCACTATAGGGCGAATTGGGCCCAGAGGTGTAAAGTAC
TTGAGTAATTTTACTTGATTACTGTACTTAAGTATTATTTTTGGGGATTTTTACTTTACTTGAGTACAAT
TAAAAATCAATACTTTTACTTTTACTTAATTACATTTTTTTAGAAAAAAAAGTACTTTTTACTCCTTACA
ATTTTATTTACAGTCAAAAAGTACTTATTTTTTGGAGATCACTTCATTCTATTTTCCCTAGGGATAACAG
GGTAATAGATCTAACCGCGGCCTCTCACAGGCAGCCGATGCGGGAAGAGGTGTATTAGTCTTGATAGAGA
GGCTGCAAATAGCAGGAAACGTGAGCAGAGACTCCCTGGTGTCTGAAACACAGGCCCATTTACGCCTTAA
GATACATTGATGAGTTTGGACAAACCACAACTAGAATGCAGTGAAAAAAATGCTTTATTTGTGAAATTTG
TGATGCTATTGCTTTATTTGTAACCATTATAAGCTGCAATAAACAAGTTAACAACAACAATTGCATTCAT
TTTATGTTTCAGGTTCAGGGGGAGGTGTGGGAGGTTTTTTAAAGCAAGTAAAACCTCTACAAATGTGGTA
TGGCTGATTATGATCTAGAGTCGCGGCCGCTTTACTTGTACAGCTCGTCCATGCCGCCGGTGGAGTGGTG
GCCCTCGGCGCGCTCGTACTGTTCCACGATGGTGTAGTCCTCGTTGTGGGAGGTGATGTCCAGCTTGATG
TTGACGTTGTAGGCGCCGGGCAGCTGCACGGGCTTCTTGGCCTTGTAGGTGGTCTTGACCTCGGCGTCGT
AGTGGCCGCCGTCCTTCAGCTTCAGCCTCTGCTTGATCTCGCCCTTCAGGGCGCCGTCCTCGGGGTACAT
CCGCTCGGAGGAGGCCTCCCAGCCCATGGTCTTCTTCTGCATTACGGGGCCGTCGGAGGGGAAGTTGGTG
CCGCGCAGCTTCACCTTGTAGATGAACTCGCCGTCCTGCAGGGAGGAGTCCTGGGTCACGGTCACCACGC
CGCCGTCCTCGAAGTTCATCACGCGCTCCCACTTGAAGCCCTCGGGGAAGGACAGCTTCAAGTAGTCGGG
GATGTCGGCGGGGTGCTTCACGTAGGCCTTGGAGCCGTACATGAACTGAGGGGACAGGATGTCCCAGGCG
AAGGGCAGGGGGCCGCCCTTGGTCACCTTCAGCTTGGCGGTCTGGGTGCCCTCGTAGGGGCGGCCCTCGC
CCTCGCCCTCGATCTCGAACTCGTGGCCGTTCACGGAGCCCTCCATGTGCACCTTGAAGCGCATGAACTC
CTTGATGATGGCCATGTTGTCATCCTCGCCCTTGCTCACCATGGTGGCGACCGGTAATGTCAGACCTGGT
AACTCCTTACTGTAACTTATTGCACCTGATGAACAAAAGATGTGAACTGAACGCAAGTAGGAGGCTAATA
GAGGCTAGTACAGTACAAAGATCCCCAAATGATGTGTGCCGGCCTTAGTGGAGGCAGACCCCTGGTTATA
TACCTGTGCTGCAGAAAGAGGGGCTTACAAATGGATCTCTCTGGAATGGCATTATCTCATGGTGGGAACA
GTGTTGTCAGCAGAATCAGCGGGGTGGACTCTGACCTGAGAATGACAGTCTAGCACTGAATGGCTCAGAC
AATACTCTTGTGGCCAACTATCACCGGAAAATAAGTGCCTGCCAAAACAAACCAGACCAGATGAAGCTAC
ATGGCTGTAGAACGTCAGTATTTAATGTGTTGTGGCCACTTGGTTCACCAGATTTAAGAGCTAATTTTTT
TAAATATCACAGATAATCAATCGCTTTTTTTTTTCTTGACTGAAAAGCTTAGACTGGAAAATTCTTTGAA
AAAGTTTGCACTACAGAAAATAAATACATAACATCCTGCACTGAATGCACACTATTAATAGAAAAGAGAG
CATTATTGTAGGAAATGTATTGTATATGTACATTCTGTGCATTTCACAATTTTCTCGAGGCATGCACGAT
CTAGAGGATCATAATCAGCCATACCACATTTGTAGAGGTTTTACTTGCTTTAAAAAACCTCCCACACCTC
CCCCTGAACCTGAAACATAAAATGAATGCAATTGTTGTTGTTAACTTGTTTATTGCAGCTTATAATGGTT
ACAAATAAAGCAATAGCATCACAAATTTCACAAATAAAGCATTTTTTTCACTGCATTCTAGTTGTGGTTT
GTCCAAACTCATCAATGTATCTTATCATGTCTGGATCATCATCGATGGTACATCAACTTTGTACAAGAAA
GTTGAACGAGAAACGTAAAATGATATAAATATCAATATATTAAATTAGATTTTGCATAAAAAACAGACTA
CATAATACTGTAAAACACAACATATCCAGTCACTATGGTCGACCTGCAGACTGGCTGTGTATAAGGGAGC
CTGACATTTATATTCCCCAGAACATCAGGTTAATGGCGTTTTTGATGTCATTTTCGCGGTGGCTGAGATC
AGCCACTTCTTCCCCGATAACGGAGACCGGCACACTGGCCATATCGGTGGTCATCATGCGCCAGCTTTCA
TCCCCGATATGCACCACCGGGTAAAGTTCACGGGGGACTTTATCTGACAGCAGACGTGCACTGGCCAGGG
GGATCACCATCCGTCGCCCGGGCGTGTCAATAATATCACTCTGTACATCCACAAACAGACGATAACGGCT
CTCTCTTTTATAGGTGTAAACCTTAAACTGCATTTCACCAGCCCCTGTTCTCGTCGGCAAAGGAGCCGTT
CATTTCAATAAACCGGGCGACCTCAGCCATCCCTTCCTGATTTTCCGCTTTCCAGCGTTCGGCACGCAGA
CGACGGGCTTCATTCTGCATGGTTGTGCTTACCGAACCGGAGATATTGACATCATATATGCCTTGAGCAA
CTGATAGCTGTCGCTGTCAACTGTCACTGTAATACGCTGCTTCATAGCATACCTCTTTTTGACATACTTC
GGGTATACATATCAGTATATATTCTTATACCGCAAAAATCAGCGCGCAAATACGCATACTGTTATCTGGC
TTTTAGTAAGCCGGATCCTCTAGATTACGCCCCGCCTGCCACTCATCGCAGTACTGTTGTAATTCATTAA
GCATTCTGCCGACATGGAAGCCATCACAAACGGCATGATGAACCTGAATCGCCAGCGGCATCAGCACCTT
GTCGCCTTGCGTATAATATTTGCCCATGGTGAAAACGGGGGCGAAGAAGTTGTCCATATTGGCCACGTTT
AAATCAAAACTGGTGAAACTCACCCAGGGATTGGCTGAGACGAAAAACATATTCTCAATAAACCCTTTAG
GGAAATAGGCCAGGTTTTCACCGTAACACGCCACATCTTGCGAATATATGTGTAGAAACTGCCGGAAATC
GTCGTGGTATTCACTCCAGAGCGATGAAAACGTTTCAGTTTGCTCATGGAAAACGGTGTAACAAGGGTGA
ACACTATCCCATATCACCAGCTCACCGTCTTTCATTGCCATACGGAATTCCGGATGAGCATTCATCAGGC
GGGCAAGAATGTGAATAAAGGCCGGATAAAACTTGTGCTTATTTTTCTTTACGGTCTTTAAAAAGGCCGT
AATATCCAGCTGAACGGTCTGGTTATAGGTACATTGAGCAACTGACTGAAATGCCTCAAAATGTTCTTTA
CGATGCCATTGGGATATATCAACGGTGGTATATCCAGTGATTTTTTTCTCCATTTTAGCTTCCTTAGCTC
CTGAAAATCTCGACGGATCCTAACTCAAAATCCACACATTATACGAGCCGGAAGCATAAAGTGTAAAGCC
TGGGGTGCCTAATGCGGCCGCCATAGTGACTGGATATGTTGTGTTTTACAGTATTATGTAGTCTGTTTTT
TATGCAAAATCTAATTTAATATATTGATATTTATATCATTTTACGTTTCTCGTTCAACTTTTCTATACAA
AGTTGATTCGAGATTACCCTGTTATCCCTACTTCCTTAATACTCAAGTACAATTTTAATGGAGTACTTTT
TTACTTTTACTCAAGTAAGATTCTAGCCAGATACTTTTACTTTTAATTGAGTAAAATTTTCCCTAAGTAC
TTGTACTTTCACTTGAGTAAAATTTTTGAGTACTTTTTACACCTCTGCTCGACCATATGGGAGAGCTCCC
AACGCGTTGGATGCATAGCTTGAGTATTCTATAGTGTCACCTAAATAGCTTGGCGTAATCATGGTCATAG
CTGTTTCCTGTGTGAAATTGTTATCCGCTCACAATTCCACACAACATACGAGCCGGAAGCATAAAGTGTA
AAGCCTGGGGTGCCTAATGAGTGAGCTAACTCACATTAATTGCGTTGCGCTCACTGCCCGCTTTCCAGTC
GGGAAACCTGTCGTGCCAGCTGCATTAATGAATCGGCCAACGCGCGGGGAGAGGCGGTTTG
Features (pLannotate 1.2.2; 25 found; start..end, strand, type, name):
    195..783     -  rep_origin     ori: high-copy-number ColE1/pMB1/pBR322/pUC origin of replication
    954..1814    -  CDS            AmpR: β-lactamase; bla; confers resistance to ampicillin, carbenicillin, and related antibiotics
   1815..1919    -  promoter       AmpR promoter: bla
   1946..1996    +  misc_feature   bom (fragment): basis of mobility region from pBR322
   2024..2452    -  rep_origin     f1 ori (sequence partly withheld): f1 bacteriophage origin of replication; arrow indicates direction of (+) strand synthesis
   2456..2613    -  CDS            lacZα (fragment): LacZα fragment of β-galactosidase; lacZ fragment
   2616..2634    +  promoter       T7 promoter: promoter for bacteriophage T7 RNA polymerase
   3010..3131    -  polyA_signal   SV40 poly(A) signal: SV40 polyadenylation signal
   3154..3237    -  CDS            large T antigen (fragment): large T antigen from SV40 (simian virus 40)
   3257..3964    -  CDS            mCherry: mCherry is a basic (constitutively fluorescent) red fluorescent protein published in 2004, derived from Discosoma sp.. It is reported to be a very rapidly-maturing monomer with low acid sensitivity.
   4629..4712    +  CDS            large T antigen (fragment): large T antigen from SV40 (simian virus 40)
   4735..4869    +  polyA_signal   SV40 poly(A) signal: SV40 polyadenylation signal
   4886..5009    +  protein_bind   attR3: mutant version of attR; recombination site for the Gateway® LR reaction LR Clonase™
   5050..5355    -  CDS            ccdB: CcdB, a bacterial toxin that poisons DNA gyrase; ccdB; Plasmids containing the ccdB gene cannot be propagated in standard E. coli strains.
   5360..5518    -  CDS            ccdA (fragment): CCDA_ECO57 - Also known as H, letA. Experimental evidence at protein level: Swiss-Prot protein existence level 1. Antitoxin component of a type II toxin-antitoxin (TA) system which inhibits the post-segregational killing (PSK) of plasmid-free cells, also referred to as a plasmid addiction system. Binds to and blocks the activity of CcdB; will also remove bound CcdB protein from the CcdB-GyrA complex by forming a CcdA-CcdB complex, a process termed rejuvenation. Functions as a transcriptional corepressor for the ccdAB operon, repression also requires CcdB (By similarity). From Escherichia coli
   5675..6355    -  CDS            CmR: chloramphenicol acetyltransferase confers resistance to chloramphenicol
   6356..6385    -  promoter       cat promoter (fragment): promoter of the E. coli cat gene encoding chloramphenicol acetyltransferase
   6409..6439    -  promoter       lac UV5 promoter: E. coli lac promoter with an "up" mutation
   6464..6583    -  protein_bind   attR1: mutant version of attR; recombination site for the Gateway® LR reaction LR Clonase™
   6567..6587    -  protein_bind   attB4: mutant version of attB; core recombination site for the Gateway® BP reaction BP Clonase™
   6820..6838    -  promoter       SP6 promoter: promoter for bacteriophage SP6 RNA polymerase
   6880..6896    -  protein_bind   lac operator: The lac repressor binds to the lac operator to inhibit transcription in E. coli. This inhibition can be relieved by adding lactose or isopropyl-β-D-thiogalactopyranoside (IPTG). lac repressor encoded by lacI
   6904..6934    -  promoter       lac promoter: promoter for the E. coli lac operon
   6949..6970    -  protein_bind   CAP binding site: CAP binding activates transcription in the presence of cAMP. E. coli catabolite activator protein
   6983..12      -  CDS            lacI (fragment) (across the origin): lac repressor; lacI; The lac repressor binds to the lac operator to inhibit transcription in E. coli. This inhibition can be relieved by adding lactose or isopropyl-β-D-thiogalactopyranoside (IPTG).
