[The description below was written by a language model from this plasmid's Addgene catalogue record and pLannotate feature annotations shown in this document.]
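Description:
1457_pDEST_miniTol2_R4-R2_Cryst_mCherry is an empty Gateway destination vector for zebrafish Tol2 transgenesis, derived from 394-pDestTol2pA2. According to the record, the backbone was modified to carry shortened mini-Tol2 transposon arms, attR4-attR2 recombination sites in place of the original R4-R3 pair, and a multiple cloning site for inserting a fluorescent marker of choice. The R4-R2 arrangement allows an LR assembly that combines only a 5' entry clone (p5E, typically a promoter) and a middle entry clone (pME, typically a coding sequence) with the destination vector. The 7,063 nt plasmid replicates from a high-copy ColE1/pUC origin, also carries an f1 origin, and is selected with ampicillin (AmpR on the backbone) and chloramphenicol (CmR within the Gateway cassette). Because the cassette contains the gyrase toxin ccdB, the unrecombined vector must be kept in a ccdB-tolerant strain. After recombination the ccdB/CmR segment is replaced by the entry inserts, which counter-selects unrecombined plasmid in ordinary strains.

An SV40 poly(A) signal lies next to the att-flanked cassette, positioned to terminate the assembled transgene. A separate mCherry coding sequence has its own SV40 poly(A) signal. The catalogue states that this marker is driven by a crystallin promoter, giving red fluorescence in the lens so that transgenic carriers can be identified by eye colour independently of the main transgene. The automated annotation does not label the crystallin promoter or the Tol2 arms, and it calls the recombination sites attR1, attB4 and attR3 rather than R4 and R2. These details therefore rest on the depositor's description. T7 and SP6 promoters and lac-derived fragments are backbone remnants. The vector belongs to a toolkit for optimising Cre/lox approaches in zebrafish.
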