Addgene plasmid #171796: 1457_pDEST_miniTol2_R4-R2_Cryst_mCherry
Purpose: (Empty Backbone) pDEST miniTol2-clone for R4-R2 3-component gateway assembly (p5E + pME). Include a mCherry selection marker (Crystallin promoter Lens/Eyes)
Depositing lab: Jean Giacomotto. Depositing organization: University of Queensland. Publication: Optimising the zebrafish Cre/Lox toolbox. Codon improved iCre, new gateway tools, Cre protein and guidelines. Tromp A, Wang H, Hall TE, Mowry B, Giacomotto J. Front Physiol. 2023 Aug 2;14:1221310. doi: 10.3389/fphys.2023.1221310. eCollection 2023. PubMed 37601640.
Backbone
  Vector backbone: 394-pDestTol2pA2
  Modifications to backbone: mini-Tol2, R4-R2 ATT sites instead of R4-R3, Multiple Cloning Site (MCS) for insertion of fluorescent marker of choice.
  Vector type: Bacterial Expression
Growth in bacteria
  Bacterial resistance: Chloramphenicol and Ampicillin, 25 & 100 μg/mL
  Growth temperature: 37°C
  Growth strain: ccdB Survival
  Copy number: Unknown
Gene/Insert
  Cloning method: Restriction Enzyme
Terms and licenses: Academic/Nonprofit Terms; Industry Terms: Not Available to Industry
How to cite: 1457_pDEST_miniTol2_R4-R2_Cryst_mCherry was a gift from Jean Giacomotto (Addgene plasmid # 171796 ; http://n2t.net/addgene:171796 ; RRID:Addgene_171796)
